Addgene plasmid #106077: hMLKL NB(1-182)-2xFv-Venus
Purpose: expression in mammalian cells
Depositing lab: Douglas Green. Depositing organization: St. Jude Children's Research Hospital. Publication: Sequential Engagement of Distinct MLKL Phosphatidylinositol-Binding Sites Executes Necroptosis. Quarato G, Guy CS, Grace CR, Llambi F, Nourse A, Rodriguez DA, Wakefield R, Frase S, Moldoveanu T, Green DR. Mol Cell. 2016 Feb 18;61(4):589-601. doi: 10.1016/j.molcel.2016.01.011. Epub 2016 Feb 4. PubMed 26853145.
Backbone
  Vector backbone: pRetrX-TRE3G
  Backbone manufacturer: Clontech
  Backbone size w/o insert (bp): 6600
  Total vector size (bp): 8510
  Vector type: Mammalian Expression, Retroviral ; Tet-On retrovirus
  Selectable markers: Puromycin
Growth in bacteria
  Bacterial resistance: Ampicillin, 100 μg/mL
  Growth temperature: 37°C
  Growth strain: NEB Stable
  Copy number: Unknown
Gene/Insert
  Gene/Insert name: human MLKL NB(1-182)-2xFv-Venus (alt name: oligomerizable MLKL N-terminal Bundle Brace)
  Species: H. sapiens (human)
  Insert size (bp): 1948
  Mutation: amino acids 1-182
  GenBank ID: NM_152649.3
  Entrez Gene: MLKL (a.k.a. hMLKL)
  Promoter: Dox-inducible
  Tag / fusion protein: Venus (C terminal on insert)
  Cloning method: Restriction Enzyme; 5′ cloning site ClaI (not destroyed); 3′ cloning site EcoRI (not destroyed)
  Sequencing primers: 5′ GGGCCCACCATGGTGAGCAAGGGCGAG; 3′ GAATTCTTACTTGTACAGCTCGTC
Terms and licenses: Academic/Nonprofit Terms; Industry Terms: Not Available to Industry
How to cite: hMLKL NB(1-182)-2xFv-Venus was a gift from Douglas Green (Addgene plasmid # 106077 ; http://n2t.net/addgene:106077 ; RRID:Addgene_106077)
