[The description below was written by a language model from this plasmid's Addgene catalogue record and pLannotate feature annotations shown in this document.]
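Description:
hMLKL NB(1-182)-2xFv-Venus is a doxycycline-inducible (Tet-On) gammaretroviral expression plasmid built on the Clontech pRetroX-TRE3G-type backbone, listed at about 8.5 kb. It is propagated in E. coli through a high-copy ColE1/pUC origin with ampicillin resistance (AmpR). The viral portion is a self-inactivating design. A CMV enhancer/promoter fused to a truncated 5' LTR drives transcription of the genomic RNA in packaging cells. This is followed by a packaging signal with a truncated gag segment lacking its start codon, and the cassette ends in a U3-deleted 3' LTR that leaves the integrated provirus without LTR promoter activity. Expression of the payload therefore depends on internal promoters.

The insert sits downstream of the TRE3GV promoter, a third-generation Tet-responsive element that is active only when a Tet-On 3G transactivator is present together with doxycycline. The transactivator is not encoded on this plasmid and must be supplied separately. The open reading frame encodes residues 1–182 of human MLKL, described in the record as the N-terminal bundle and brace region of the necroptosis effector pseudokinase. It is fused to two tandem copies of the F36V FKBP12 domain (Fv/DmrB) and then to a C-terminal Venus fluorescent protein, which the annotation software labels as the monomeric mVenus variant. The Fv domains bind synthetic dimerizer ligands that do not bind wild-type FKBP, so the fusion can be oligomerized on demand once it has been induced. A separate mouse PGK promoter drives puromycin N-acetyltransferase for selection of transduced mammalian cells.

The construct is suited to making stable cell lines in which MLKL N-terminal domain expression and forced oligomerization are controlled independently, while Venus reports expression and localization in studies of necroptotic membrane engagement.
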