Features (pLannotate 1.2.2; 22 found; start..end, strand, type, name):
    119..498     +  enhancer       CMV enhancer: human cytomegalovirus immediate early enhancer
    499..702     +  promoter       CMV promoter: human cytomegalovirus (CMV) immediate early promoter
    703..878     +  LTR            5' LTR (truncated): truncated long terminal repeat from Moloney murine sarcoma virus
   1000..1274    +  misc_feature   MESV Ψ (fragment): packaging signal of murine embryonic stem cell virus
   1341..1757    +  CDS            gag (truncated): truncated Moloney murine leukemia virus (MMLV) gag gene lacking the start codon
   1797..2146    +  promoter       TRE3GV promoter: 3rd-generation Tet-responsive promoter that can be activated by binding of Tet-On® 3G, optimized for retroviral and lentiviral vectors
   2162..2707    +  CDS            MLKL (fragment): MLKL_HUMAN - Experimental evidence at protein level: Swiss-Prot protein existence level 1. Pseudokinase that plays a key role in TNF-induced necroptosis, a programmed cell death process (PubMed:22265413, PubMed:22265414, PubMed:22421439, PubMed:24316671). Does not have protein kinase activity (PubMed:22265413, PubMed:22265414, PubMed:22421439, PubMed:24316671). Activated following phosphorylation by RIPK3, leading to homotrimerization, localization to the plasma membrane and execution of programmed necrosis characterized by calcium influx and plasma membrane damage (PubMed:22265413, PubMed:222
   2717..3037    +  CDS            DmrB: F36V mutant of FK506-binding protein FKBP12 binds synthetic ligands that do not bind wild-type FKBP
   3044..3364    +  CDS            DmrB: F36V mutant of FK506-binding protein FKBP12 binds synthetic ligands that do not bind wild-type FKBP
   3374..4093    +  CDS            mVenus: Venus YFP with monomerizing A206K mutation (Nagai et al., 2002; Kremers et al., 2006) mammalian codon-optimized
   4104..4478    +  promoter       PGK promoter (fragment): mouse phosphoglycerate kinase 1 promoter
   4474..4570    +  promoter       PGK promoter (fragment): mouse phosphoglycerate kinase 1 promoter
   4591..5190    +  CDS            PuroR: puromycin N-acetyltransferase; pac from Streptomyces alboniger; confers resistance to puromycin
   5257..5329    +  CDS            env (fragment): murine leukemia virus gPr80 envelope polyprotein precursor; env; proteolytically cleaved into gp70SU and p15TM subunits
   5371..5796    +  LTR            3' LTR (ΔU3): self-inactivating 3' long terminal repeat (LTR) from Moloney murine leukemia virus
   5865..5905    +  CDS            rop (fragment): Rop protein, which maintains plasmids at low copy number; rop
   6007..6045    +  misc_feature   bom (fragment): basis of mobility region from pBR322
   6062..6391    +  promoter       SV40 promoter: SV40 enhancer and early promoter
   6397..6498    +  misc_feature   bom (fragment): basis of mobility region from pBR322
   6684..7272    -  rep_origin     ori: high-copy-number ColE1/pMB1/pBR322/pUC origin of replication
   7443..8303    -  CDS            AmpR: β-lactamase; bla; confers resistance to ampicillin, carbenicillin, and related antibiotics
   8304..8408    -  promoter       AmpR promoter: bla
>Addgene plasmid #106077 | hMLKL NB(1-182)-2xFv-Venus | addgene full sequence | sequence record 204698 | Addgene NGS Result
AATAGGCGTATCACGAGGCCCTTTCGTCTTCAAGAATTAGCTTGGCCATTGCATACGTTGTATCCATATC
ATAATATGTACATTTATATTGGCTCATGTCCAACATTACCGCCATGTTGACATTGATTATTGACTAGTTA
TTAATAGTAATCAATTACGGGGTCATTAGTTCATAGCCCATATATGGAGTTCCGCGTTACATAACTTACG
GTAAATGGCCCGCCTGGCTGACCGCCCAACGACCCCCGCCCATTGACGTCAATAATGACGTATGTTCCCA
TAGTAACGCCAATAGGGACTTTCCATTGACGTCAATGGGTGGAGTATTTACGGTAAACTGCCCACTTGGC
AGTACATCAAGTGTATCATATGCCAAGTACGCCCCCTATTGACGTCAATGACGGTAAATGGCCCGCCTGG
CATTATGCCCAGTACATGACCTTATGGGACTTTCCTACTTGGCAGTACATCTACGTATTAGTCATCGCTA
TTACCATGGTGATGCGGTTTTGGCAGTACATCAATGGGCGTGGATAGCGGTTTGACTCACGGGGATTTCC
AAGTCTCCACCCCATTGACGTCAATGGGAGTTTGTTTTGGCACCAAAATCAACGGGACTTTCCAAAATGT
CGTAACAACTCCGCCCCATTGACGCAAATGGGCGGTAGGCGTGTACGGTGGGAGGTCTATATAAGCAGAG
CTCAATAAAAGAGCCCACAACCCCTCACTCGGCGCGCCAGTCTTCCGATAGACTGCGTCGCCCGGGTACC
CGTATTCCCAATAAAGCCTCTTGCTGTTTGCATCCGAATCGTGGTCTCGCTGTTCCTTGGGAGGGTCTCC
TCTGAGTGATTGACTACCCACGACGGGGGTCTTTCATTTGGGGGCTCGTCCGGGATTTGGAGACCCCTGC
CCAGGGACCACCGACCCACCACCGGGAGGTAAGCTGGCCAGCAACTTATCTGTGTCTGTCCGATTGTCTA
GTGTCTATGTTTGATGTTATGCGCCTGCGTCTGTACTAGTTAGCTAACTAGCTCTGTATCTGGCGGACCC
GTGGTGGAACTGACGAGTTCTGAACACCCGGCCGCAACCCTGGGAGACGTCCCAGGGACTTTGGGGGCCG
TTTTTGTGGCCCGACCTGAGGAAGGGAGTCGATGTGGAATCCGACCCCGTCAGGATATGTGGTTCTGGTA
GGAGACGAGAACCTAAAACAGTTCCCGCCTCCGTCTGAATTTTTGCTTTCGGTTTGGAACCGAAGCCGCG
CGTCTTGTCTGCTGCAGCGCTGCAGCATCGTTCTGTGTTGTCTCTGTCTGACTGTGTTTCTGTATTTGTC
TGAAAATTAGGGCCAGACTGTTACCACTCCCTTAAGTTTGACCTTAGGTCACTGGAAAGATGTCGAGCGG
ATCGCTCACAACCAGTCGGTAGATGTCAAGAAGAGACGTTGGGTTACCTTCTGCTCTGCAGAATGGCCAA
CCTTTAACGTCGGATGGCCGCGAGACGGCACCTTTAACCGAGACCTCATCACCCAGGTTAAGATCAAGGT
CTTTTCACCTGGCCCGCATGGACACCCAGACCAGGTCCCCTACATCGTGACCTGGGAAGCCTTGGCTTTT
GACCCCCCTCCCTGGGTCAAGCCCTTTGTACACCCTAAGCCTCCGCCTCCTCTTCCTCCATCCGCCCCGT
CTCTCCCCCTTGAACCTCCTCGTTCGACCCCGCCTCGATCCTCCCTTTATCCAGCCCTCACTCCTTCTCT
AGGCGCCGGAATTGAAGATCTCGATGAGGCCCTTTCGTCTTCACTCGAGTTTACTCCCTATCAGTGATAG
AGAACGTATGAAGAGTTTACTCCCTATCAGTGATAGAGAACGTATGCAGACTTTACTCCCTATCAGTGAT
AGAGAACGTATAAGGAGTTTACTCCCTATCAGTGATAGAGAACGTATGACCAGTTTACTCCCTATCAGTG
ATAGAGAACGTATCTACAGTTTACTCCCTATCAGTGATAGAGAACGTATATCCAGTTTACTCCCTATCAG
TGATAGAGAACGTATGTCGAGGTAGGCGTGTACGGTGGGCGCCTATAAAAGCAGAGCTCGTTTAGTGAAC
CGTCAGATCGCCTGGAGCAATTCCACAACACTTTTGTCTTATACTTGGATCCATCGATACCATGGAAAAT
TTGAAGCATATTATCACCCTTGGCCAGGTCATCCACAAACGGTGTGAAGAGATGAAATACTGCAAGAAAC
AGTGCCGGCGCCTGGGCCACCGCGTCCTCGGCCTGATCAAGCCTCTGGAGATGCTCCAGGACCAAGGAAA
GAGGAGCGTGCCCTCTGAGAAGTTAACCACAGCCATGAACCGCTTCAAGGCTGCCCTGGAGGAGGCTAAT
GGGGAGATAGAAAAGTTCAGCAATAGATCCAATATCTGCAGGTTTCTAACAGCAAGCCAGGACAAAATAC
TCTTCAAGGACGTGAACAGGAAGCTGAGTGATGTCTGGAAGGAGCTCTCGCTGTTACTTCAGGTTGAGCA
ACGCATGCCTGTTTCACCCATAAGCCAAGGAGCGTCCTGGGCACAGGAAGATCAGCAGGATGCAGACGAA
GACAGGCGAGCTTTCCAGATGCTAAGAAGAGATAATGAAAAAATAGAAGCTTCACTGAGACGATTAGAAA
TCAACATGAAAGAAATCAAGGAAACTTTGAGGCAGTATTTACCACCAGCGGCCGCAGGCGTCCAAGTCGA
AACCATTAGTCCCGGCGATGGCAGAACATTTCCTAAAAGGGGACAAACATGTGTCGTCCATTATACAGGC
ATGTTGGAGGACGGCAAAAAGGTGGACAGTAGTAGAGATCGCAATAAACCTTTCAAATTCATGTTGGGAA
AACAAGAAGTCATTAGGGGATGGGAGGAGGGCGTGGCTCAAATGTCCGTCGGCCAACGCGCTAAGCTCAC
CATCAGCCCCGACTACGCATACGGCGCTACCGGACATCCCGGAATTATTCCCCCTCACGCTACCTTGGTG
TTTGACGTCGAACTGTTGAAGCTCGAGACTAGAGGAGTGCAGGTGGAGACTATCTCCCCAGGAGACGGGC
GCACCTTCCCCAAGCGCGGCCAGACCTGCGTGGTGCACTACACCGGGATGCTTGAAGATGGAAAGAAAGT
TGATTCCTCCCGGGACAGAAACAAGCCCTTTAAGTTTATGCTAGGCAAGCAGGAGGTGATCCGAGGCTGG
GAAGAAGGGGTTGCCCAGATGAGTGTGGGTCAGAGAGCCAAACTGACTATATCTCCAGATTATGCCTATG
GTGCCACTGGGCACCCAGGCATCATCCCACCACATGCCACTCTCGTCTTCGATGTGGAGCTTCTAAAACT
GGAAGGGCCCACCATGGTGAGCAAGGGCGAGGAGCTGTTCACCGGGGTGGTGCCCATCCTGGTCGAGCTG
GACGGCGACGTAAACGGCCACAAGTTCAGCGTGTCCGGCGAGGGCGAGGGCGATGCCACCTACGGCAAGC
TGACCCTGAAGCTGATCTGCACCACCGGCAAGCTGCCCGTGCCCTGGCCCACCCTCGTGACCACCCTGGG
CTACGGCCTGCAGTGCTTCGCCCGCTACCCCGACCACATGAAGCAGCACGACTTCTTCAAGTCCGCCATG
CCCGAAGGCTACGTCCAGGAGCGCACCATCTTCTTCAAGGACGACGGCAACTACAAGACCCGCGCCGAGG
TGAAGTTCGAGGGCGACACCCTGGTGAACCGCATCGAGCTGAAGGGCATCGACTTCAAGGAGGACGGCAA
CATCCTGGGGCACAAGCTGGAGTACAACTACAACAGCCACAACGTCTATATCACCGCCGACAAGCAGAAG
AACGGCATCAAGGCCAACTTCAAGATCCGCCACAACATCGAGGACGGCGGCGTGCAGCTCGCCGACCACT
ACCAGCAGAACACCCCCATCGGCGACGGCCCCGTGCTGCTGCCCGACAACCACTACCTGAGCTACCAGTC
CAAGCTGAGCAAAGACCCCAACGAGAAGCGCGATCACATGGTCCTGCTGGAGTTCGTGACCGCCGCCGGG
ATCACTCTCGGCATGGACGAGCTGTACAAGTAAGAATTCTACCGGGTAGGGGAGGCGCTTTTCCCAAGGC
AGTCTGGAGCATGCGCTTTAGCAGCCCCGCTGGGCACTTGGCGCTACACAAGTGGCCTCTGGCCTCGCAC
ACATTCCACATCCACCGGTAGGCGCCAACCGGCTCCGTTCTTTGGTGGCCCCTTCGCGCCACCTTCTACT
CCTCCCCTAGTCAGGAAGTTCCCCCCCGCCCCGCAGCTCGCGTCGTGCAGGACGTGACAAATGGAAGTAG
CACGTCTCACTAGTCTCGTGCAGATGGACAGCACCGCTGAGCAATGGAAGCGGGTAGGCCTTTGGGGCAG
CGGCCAATAGCAGCTTTGCTCCTTCGCTTTCTGGGCTCAGAGGCTGGGAAGGGGTGGGTCCGGGGGCGCC
CGAAGGTCCTCCGGAGGCCCGGCATTCTGCACGCTTCAAAAGCGCACGTCTGCCGCGCTGTTCTCCTCTT
CCTCATCTCCGGGCCTTTCGACCTGCAGCCCAAGCTTACCATGACCGAGTACAAGCCCACGGTGCGCCTC
GCCACCCGCGACGACGTCCCCAGGGCCGTACGCACCCTCGCCGCCGCGTTCGCCGACTACCCCGCCACGC
GCCACACCGTCGATCCGGACCGCCACATCGAGCGGGTCACCGAGCTGCAAGAACTCTTCCTCACGCGCGT
CGGGCTCGACATCGGCAAGGTGTGGGTCGCGGACGACGGCGCCGCGGTGGCGGTCTGGACCACGCCGGAG
AGCGTCGAAGCGGGGGCGGTGTTCGCCGAGATCGGCCCGCGCATGGCCGAGTTGAGCGGTTCCCGGCTGG
CCGCGCAGCAACAGATGGAAGGCCTCCTGGCGCCGCACCGGCCCAAGGAGCCCGCGTGGTTCCTGGCCAC
CGTCGGCGTCTCGCCCGACCACCAGGGCAAGGGTCTGGGCAGCGCCGTCGTGCTCCCCGGAGTGGAGGCG
GCCGAGCGCGCCGGGGTGCCCGCCTTCCTGGAGACCTCCGCGCCCCGCAACCTCCCCTTCTACGAGCGGC
TCGGCTTCACCGTCACCGCCGACGTCGAGGTGCCCGAAGGACCGCGCACCTGGTGCATGACCCGCAAGCC
CGGTGCCTGACGCCCGCCCCACGACCCGCAGCGCCCGACCGAAAGGAGCGCACGACCCCATGCATCGGCG
TCTCGAGATATCAGTGGTCCAGGCTCTAGTTTTGACTCAACAATATCACCAGCTGAAGCCTATAGAGTAC
GAGCCATAGATAAAATAAAAGATTTTATTTAGTCTCCAGAAAAAGGGGGGAATGAAAGACCCCACCTGTA
GGTTTGGCAAGCTAGCTTAAGTAACGCCATTTTGCAAGGCATGGAAAAATACATAACTGAGAATAGAGAA
GTTCAGATCAAGGTCAGGAACAGATGGAACAGGGTCGACCCTAGAGAACCATCAGATGTTTCCAGGGTGC
CCCAAGGACCTGAAATGACCCTGTGCCTTATTTGAACTAACCAATCAGTTCGCTTCTCGCTTCTGTTCGC
GCGCTTCTGCTCCCCGAGCTCAATAAAAGAGCCCACAACCCCTCACTCGGGGCGCCAGTCCTCCGATTGA
CTGAGTCGCCCGGGTACCCGTGTATCCAATAAACCCTCTTGCAGTTGCATCCGACTTGTGGTCTCGCTGT
TCCTTGGGAGGGTCTCCTCTGAGTGATTGACTACCCGTCAGCGGGGGTCTTTCATTTGGGGGCTCGTCCG
GGATCGGGAGACCCCTGCCCAGGGACCACCGACCCACCACCGGGAGGTAAGCTGGCTGCCTCGCGCGTTT
CGGTGATGACGGTGAAAACCTCTGACACATGCAGCTCCCGGAGACGGTCACAGCTTGTCTGTAAGCGGAT
GCCGGGAGCAGACAAGCCCGTCAGGGCGCGTCAGCGGGTGTTGGCGGGTGTCGGGGCGCAGCCATGACCC
AGTCACGTAGCGATAGCGGAGTGTAGATCCGGCTGTGGAATGTGTGTCAGTTAGGGTGTGGAAAGTCCCC
AGGCTCCCCAGCAGGCAGAAGTATGCAAAGCATGCATCTCAATTAGTCAGCAACCAGGTGTGGAAAGTCC
CCAGGCTCCCCAGCAGGCAGAAGTATGCAAAGCATGCATCTCAATTAGTCAGCAACCATAGTCCCGCCCC
TAACTCCGCCCATCCCGCCCCTAACTCCGCCCAGTTCCGCCCATTCTCCGCCCCATGGCTGACTAATTTT
TTTTATTTATGCAGAGGCCGAGGCCGCCTCGGCCTCTGAGCTATTCCAGAAGTAGTGAGGAGGCTTTTTT
GGAGGCCTAGGCTTTTGCAAAAAGCTTACTGGCTTAACTATGCGGCATCAGAGCAGATTGTACTGAGAGT
GCACCATATGCGGTGTGAAATACCGCACAGATGCGTAAGGAGAAAATACCGCATCAGGCGCTCTTCCGCT
TCCTCGCTCACTGACTCGCTGCGCTCGGTCGTTCGGCTGCGGCGAGCGGTATCAGCTCACTCAAAGGCGG
TAATACGGTTATCCACAGAATCAGGGGATAACGCAGGAAAGAACATGTGAGCAAAAGGCCAGCAAAAGGC
CAGGAACCGTAAAAAGGCCGCGTTGCTGGCGTTTTTCCATAGGCTCCGCCCCCCTGACGAGCATCACAAA
AATCGACGCTCAAGTCAGAGGTGGCGAAACCCGACAGGACTATAAAGATACCAGGCGTTTCCCCCTGGAA
GCTCCCTCGTGCGCTCTCCTGTTCCGACCCTGCCGCTTACCGGATACCTGTCCGCCTTTCTCCCTTCGGG
AAGCGTGGCGCTTTCTCATAGCTCACGCTGTAGGTATCTCAGTTCGGTGTAGGTCGTTCGCTCCAAGCTG
GGCTGTGTGCACGAACCCCCCGTTCAGCCCGACCGCTGCGCCTTATCCGGTAACTATCGTCTTGAGTCCA
ACCCGGTAAGACACGACTTATCGCCACTGGCAGCAGCCACTGGTAACAGGATTAGCAGAGCGAGGTATGT
AGGCGGTGCTACAGAGTTCTTGAAGTGGTGGCCTAACTACGGCTACACTAGAAGGACAGTATTTGGTATC
TGCGCTCTGCTGAAGCCAGTTACCTTCGGAAAAAGAGTTGGTAGCTCTTGATCCGGCAAACAAACCACCG
CTGGTAGCGGTGGTTTTTTTGTTTGCAAGCAGCAGATTACGCGCAGAAAAAAAGGATCTCAAGAAGATCC
TTTGATCTTTTCTACGGGGTCTGACGCTCAGTGGAACGAAAACTCACGTTAAGGGATTTTGGTCATGAGA
TTATCAAAAAGGATCTTCACCTAGATCCTTTTAAATTAAAAATGAAGTTTTAAATCAATCTAAAGTATAT
ATGAGTAAACTTGGTCTGACAGTTACCAATGCTTAATCAGTGAGGCACCTATCTCAGCGATCTGTCTATT
TCGTTCATCCATAGTTGCCTGACTCCCCGTCGTGTAGATAACTACGATACGGGAGGGCTTACCATCTGGC
CCCAGTGCTGCAATGATACCGCGAGACCCACGCTCACCGGCTCCAGATTTATCAGCAATAAACCAGCCAG
CCGGAAGGGCCGAGCGCAGAAGTGGTCCTGCAACTTTATCCGCCTCCATCCAGTCTATTAATTGTTGCCG
GGAAGCTAGAGTAAGTAGTTCGCCAGTTAATAGTTTGCGCAACGTTGTTGCCATTGCTGCAGGCATCGTG
GTGTCACGCTCGTCGTTTGGTATGGCTTCATTCAGCTCCGGTTCCCAACGATCAAGGCGAGTTACATGAT
CCCCCATGTTGTGCAAAAAAGCGGTTAGCTCCTTCGGTCCTCCGATCGTTGTCAGAAGTAAGTTGGCCGC
AGTGTTATCACTCATGGTTATGGCAGCACTGCATAATTCTCTTACTGTCATGCCATCCGTAAGATGCTTT
TCTGTGACTGGTGAGTACTCAACCAAGTCATTCTGAGAATAGTGTATGCGGCGACCGAGTTGCTCTTGCC
CGGCGTCAACACGGGATAATACCGCGCCACATAGCAGAACTTTAAAAGTGCTCATCATTGGAAAACGTTC
TTCGGGGCGAAAACTCTCAAGGATCTTACCGCTGTTGAGATCCAGTTCGATGTAACCCACTCGTGCACCC
AACTGATCTTCAGCATCTTTTACTTTCACCAGCGTTTCTGGGTGAGCAAAAACAGGAAGGCAAAATGCCG
CAAAAAAGGGAATAAGGGCGACACGGAAATGTTGAATACTCATACTCTTCCTTTTTCAATATTATTGAAG
CATTTATCAGGGTTATTGTCTCATGAGCGGATACATATTTGAATGTATTTAGAAAAATAAACAAATAGGG
GTTCCGCGCACATTTCCCCGAAAAGTGCCACCTGACGTCTAAGAAACCATTATTATCATGACATTAACCT
ATAAA
